>Addgene plasmid #180445 | pTCF6 HLA-A*24:02 | addgene full sequence | sequence record 355843 | Addgene NGS Result
AGATCTCGATCCCGCGAAATTAATACGACTCACTATAGGGGAATTGTGAGCGGATAACAATTCCCCTCTA
GAAATAATTTTGTTTAACTTTAAGAAGGAGATATACATATGGCTAGCGGTTCTCATTCTATGAGATATTT
CTCCACATCCGTGTCCCGGCCCGGCCGCGGGGAGCCCCGCTTCATCGCCGTGGGCTACGTGGACGACACG
CAGTTCGTGCGGTTCGACAGCGACGCCGCGAGCCAGAGGATGGAGCCGCGGGCGCCGTGGATAGAGCAGG
AGGGGCCGGAGTATTGGGACGAGGAGACAGGGAAAGTGAAGGCCCACTCACAGACTGACCGAGAGAACCT
GCGGATCGCGCTCCGCTACTACAACCAGAGCGAGGCCGGTTCTCACACCCTCCAGATGATGTTTGGCTGC
GACGTGGGGTCGGACGGGCGCTTCCTCCGCGGGTACCACCAGTACGCCTACGACGGCAAGGATTACATCG
CCCTGAAAGAGGACCTGCGCTCTTGGACCGCGGCGGACATGGCGGCTCAGATCACCAAGCGCAAGTGGGA
GGCGGCCCATGTGGCGGAGCAGCAGAGAGCCTACCTGGAGGGCACGTGCGTGGACGGGCTCCGCAGATAC
CTGGAGAACGGGAAGGAGACGCTGCAGCGCACGGACCCCCCCAAGACACATATGACCCACCACCCCATCT
CTGACCATGAGGCCACTCTGAGATGCTGGGCCCTGGGCTTCTACCCTGCGGAGATCACACTGACCTGGCA
GCGGGATGGGGAGGACCAGACCCAGGACACGGAGCTTGTGGAGACCAGGCCTGCAGGGGATGGAACCTTC
CAGAAGTGGGCAGCTGTGGTGGTACCTTCTGGAGAGGAGCAGAGATACACCTGCCATGTGCAGCATGAGG
GTCTGCCCAAGCCCCTCACCCTGAGATGGGAGCCATCTTCCCAGCCCGGATCCCTGCATCATATTCTGGA
TGCACAGAAAATGGTGTGGAATCATCGTTAAAAGCTTGCGGCCGCACTCGAGCACCACCACCACCACCAC
TGAGATCCGGCTGCTAACAAAGCCCGAAAGGAAGCTGAGTTGGCTGCTGCCACCGCTGAGCAATAACTAG
CATAACCCCTTGGGGCCTCTAAACGGGTCTTGAGGGGTTTTTTGCTGAAAGGAGGAACTATATCCGGATT
GGCGAATGGG
[124 nt withheld, positions 1201-1324]
C
[91 nt withheld, positions 1326-1416]
A
[49 nt withheld, positions 1418-1466]
CCTTTGACGTTGGAGTCCACGTTCTTT
[37 nt withheld, positions 1494-1530]
ACCCTATCTCGGTCTATTCTTTTGATTTATAAGGGATTTTGCCGATTTCGGCCTATTGGTTAAAAAATGA
GCTGATTTAACAAAAATTTAACGCGAATTTTAACAAAATATTAACGCTTACAATTTAGGTGGCACTTTTC
GGGGAAATGTGCGCGGAACCCCTATTTGTTTATTTTTCTAAATACATTCAAATATGTATCCGCTCATGAA
TTAATTCTTAGAAAAACTCATCGAGCATCAAATGAAACTGCAATTTATTCATATCAGGATTATCAATACC
ATATTTTTGAAAAAGCCGTTTCTGTAATGAAGGAGAAAACTCACCGAGGCAGTTCCATAGGATGGCAAGA
TCCTGGTATCGGTCTGCGATTCCGACTCGTCCAACATCAATACAACCTATTAATTTCCCCTCGTCAAAAA
TAAGGTTATCAAGTGAGAAATCACCATGAGTGACGACTGAATCCGGTGAGAATGGCAAAAGTTTATGCAT
TTCTTTCCAGACTTGTTCAACAGGCCAGCCATTACGCTCGTCATCAAAATCACTCGCATCAACCAAACCG
TTATTCATTCGTGATTGCGCCTGAGCGAGACGAAATACGCGATCGCTGTTAAAAGGACAATTACAAACAG
GAATCGAATGCAACCGGCGCAGGAACACTGCCAGCGCATCAACAATATTTTCACCTGAATCAGGATATTC
TTCTAATACCTGGAATGCTGTTTTCCCGGGGATCGCAGTGGTGAGTAACCATGCATCATCAGGAGTACGG
ATAAAATGCTTGATGGTCGGAAGAGGCATAAATTCCGTCAGCCAGTTTAGTCTGACCATCTCATCTGTAA
CATCATTGGCAACGCTACCTTTGCCATGTTTCAGAAACAACTCTGGCGCATCGGGCTTCCCATACAATCG
ATAGATTGTCGCACCTGATTGCCCGACATTATCGCGAGCCCATTTATACCCATATAAATCAGCATCCATG
TTGGAATTTAATCGCGGCCTAGAGCAAGACGTTTCCCGTTGAATATGGCTCATAACACCCCTTGTATTAC
TGTTTATGTAAGCAGACAGTTTTATTGTTCATGACCAAAATCCCTTAACGTGAGTTTTCGTTCCACTGAG
CGTCAGACCCCGTAGAAAAGATCAAAGGATCTTCTTGAGATCCTTTTTTTCTGCGCGTAATCTGCTGCTT
GCAAACAAAAAAACCACCGCTACCAGCGGTGGTTTGTTTGCCGGATCAAGAGCTACCAACTCTTTTTCCG
AAGGTAACTGGCTTCAGCAGAGCGCAGATACCAAATACTGTCCTTCTAGTGTAGCCGTAGTTAGGCCACC
ACTTCAAGAACTCTGTAGCACCGCCTACATACCTCGCTCTGCTAATCCTGTTACCAGTGGCTGCTGCCAG
TGGCGATAAGTCGTGTCTTACCGGGTTGGACTCAAGACGATAGTTACCGGATAAGGCGCAGCGGTCGGGC
TGAACGGGGGGTTCGTGCACACAGCCCAGCTTGGAGCGAACGACCTACACCGAACTGAGATACCTACAGC
GTGAGCTATGAGAAAGCGCCACGCTTCCCGAAGGGAGAAAGGCGGACAGGTATCCGGTAAGCGGCAGGGT
CGGAACAGGAGAGCGCACGAGGGAGCTTCCAGGGGGAAACGCCTGGTATCTTTATAGTCCTGTCGGGTTT
CGCCACCTCTGACTTGAGCGTCGATTTTTGTGATGCTCGTCAGGGGGGCGGAGCCTATGGAAAAACGCCA
GCAACGCGGCCTTTTTACGGTTCCTGGCCTTTTGCTGGCCTTTTGCTCACATGTTCTTTCCTGCGTTATC
CCCTGATTCTGTGGATAACCGTATTACCGCCTTTGAGTGAGCTGATACCGCTCGCCGCAGCCGAACGACC
GAGCGCAGCGAGTCAGTGAGCGAGGAAGCGGAAGAGCGCCTGATGCGGTATTTTCTCCTTACGCATCTGT
GCGGTATTTCACACCGCAATGGTGCACTCTCAGTACAATCTGCTCTGATGCCGCATAGTTAAGCCAGTAT
ACACTCCGCTATCGCTACGTGACTGGGTCATGGCTGCGCCCCGACACCCGCCAACACCCGCTGACGCGCC
CTGACGGGCTTGTCTGCTCCCGGCATCCGCTTACAGACAAGCTGTGACCGTCTCCGGGAGCTGCATGTGT
CAGAGGTTTTCACCGTCATCACCGAAACGCGCGAGGCAGCTGCGGTAAAGCTCATCAGCGTGGTCGTGAA
GCGATTCACAGATGTCTGCCTGTTCATCCGCGTCCAGCTCGTTGAGTTTCTCCAGAAGCGTTAATGTCTG
GCTTCTGATAAAGCGGGCCATGTTAAGGGCGGTTTTTTCCTGTTTGGTCACTGATGCCTCCGTGTAAGGG
GGATTTCTGTTCATGGGGGTAATGATACCGATGAAACGAGAGAGGATGCTCACGATACGGGTTACTGATG
ATGAACATGCCCGGTTACTGGAACGTTGTGAGGGTAAACAACTGGCGGTATGGATGCGGCGGGACCAGAG
AAAAATCACTCAGGGTCAATGCCAGCGCTTCGTTAATACAGATGTAGGTGTTCCACAGGGTAGCCAGCAG
CATCCTGCGATGCAGATCCGGAACATAATGGTGCAGGGCGCTGACTTCCGCGTTTCCAGACTTTACGAAA
CACGGAAACCGAAGACCATTCATGTTGTTGCTCAGGTCGCAGACGTTTTGCAGCAGCAGTCGCTTCACGT
TCGCTCGCGTATCGGTGATTCATTCTGCTAACCAGTAAGGCAACCCCGCCAGCCTAGCCGGGTCCTCAAC
GACAGGAGCACGATCATGCGCACCCGTGGGGCCGCCATGCCGGCGATAATGGCCTGCTTCTCGCCGAAAC
GTTTGGTGGCGGGACCAGTGACGAAGGCTTGAGCGAGGGCGTGCAAGATTCCGAATACCGCAAGCGACAG
GCCGATCATCGTCGCGCTCCAGCGAAAGCGGTCCTCGCCGAAAATGACCCAGAGCGCTGCCGGCACCTGT
CCTACGAGTTGCATGATAAAGAAGACAGTCATAAGTGCGGCGACGATAGTCATGCCCCGCGCCCACCGGA
AGGAGCTGACTGGGTTGAAGGCTCTCAAGGGCATCGGTCGAGATCCCGGTGCCTAATGAGTGAGCTAACT
TACATTAATTGCGTTGCGCTCACTGCCCGCTTTCCAGTCGGGAAACCTGTCGTGCCAGCTGCATTAATGA
ATCGGCCAACGCGCGGGGAGAGGCGGTTTGCGTATTGGGCGCCAGGGTGGTTTTTCTTTTCACCAGTGAG
ACGGGCAACAGCTGATTGCCCTTCACCGCCTGGCCCTGAGAGAGTTGCAGCAAGCGGTCCACGCTGGTTT
GCCCCAGCAGGCGAAAATCCTGTTTGATGGTGGTTAACGGCGGGATATAACATGAGCTGTCTTCGGTATC
GTCGTATCCCACTACCGAGATATCCGCACCAACGCGCAGCCCGGACTCGGTAATGGCGCGCATTGCGCCC
AGCGCCATCTGATCGTTGGCAACCAGCATCGCAGTGGGAACGATGCCCTCATTCAGCATTTGCATGGTTT
GTTGAAAACCGGACATGGCACTCCAGTCGCCTTCCCGTTCCGCTATCGGCTGAATTTGATTGCGAGTGAG
ATATTTATGCCAGCCAGCCAGACGCAGACGCGCCGAGACAGAACTTAATGGGCCCGCTAACAGCGCGATT
TGCTGGTGACCCAATGCGACCAGATGCTCCACGCCCAGTCGCGTACCGTCTTCATGGGAGAAAATAATAC
TGTTGATGGGTGTCTGGTCAGAGACATCAAGAAATAACGCCGGAACATTAGTGCAGGCAGCTTCCACAGC
AATGGCATCCTGGTCATCCAGCGGATAGTTAATGATCAGCCCACTGACGCGTTGCGCGAGAAGATTGTGC
ACCGCCGCTTTACAGGCTTCGACGCCGCTTCGTTCTACCATCGACACCACCACGCTGGCACCCAGTTGAT
CGGCGCGAGATTTAATCGCCGCGACAATTTGCGACGGCGCGTGCAGGGCCAGACTGGAGGTGGCAACGCC
AATCAGCAACGACTGTTTGCCCGCCAGTTGTTGTGCCACGCGGTTGGGAATGTAATTCAGCTCCGCCATC
GCCGCTTCCACTTTTTCCCGCGTTTTCGCAGAAACGTGGCTGGCCTGGTTCACCACGCGGGAAACGGTCT
GATAAGAGACACCGGCATACTCTGCGACATCGTATAACGTTACTGGTTTCACATTCACCACCCTGAATTG
ACTCTCTTCCGGGCGCTATCATGCCATACCGCGAAAGGTTTTGCGCCATTCGATGGTGTCCGGGATCTCG
ACGCTCTCCCTTATGCGACTCCTGCATTAGGAAGCAGCCCAGTAGTAGGTTGAGGCCGTTGAGCACCGCC
GCCGCAAGGAATGGTGCATGCAAGGAGATGGCGCCCAACAGTCCCCCGGCCACGGGGCCTGCCACCATAC
CCACGCCGAAACAAGCGCTCATGAGCCCGAAGTGGCGAGCCCGATCTTCCCCATCGGTGATGTCGGCGAT
ATAGGCGCCAGCAACCGCACCTGTGGCGCCGGTGATGCCGGCCACGATGCGTCCGGCGTAGAGGATCG
Features (pLannotate 1.2.2; 19 found; start..end, strand, type, name):
     21..39      +  promoter       T7 promoter: promoter for bacteriophage T7 RNA polymerase
     40..64      +  protein_bind   lac operator: The lac repressor binds to the lac operator to inhibit transcription in E. coli. This inhibition can be relieved by adding lactose or isopropyl-β-D-thiogalactopyranoside (IPTG). lac repressor encoded by lacI
     79..101     +  RBS            RBS: efficient ribosome binding site from bacteriophage T7 gene 10 (Olins and Rangwala, 1989)
    115..957     +  CDS            HLA-A (fragment): HLAA_HUMAN - Also known as HLAA. Experimental evidence at protein level: Swiss-Prot protein existence level 1. Allele A*74:01: Presents immunodominant HIV-1 epitopes derived from gag-pol (GQMVHQAISPR, QIYPGIKVR) and rev (RQIHSISER), carrying an aliphatic residue at position 2 and Arg anchor residue at the C-terminus. May contribute to viral load control in chronic HIV-1 infection. From Homo sapiens (Human).
   1033..1050    +  CDS            9xHis (fragment): 9xHis affinity tag
   1060..1109    +  CDS            SET1 (fragment): solubility-enhancement tag derived from T7 phage gene 10B
   1117..1164    +  terminator     T7 terminator: transcription terminator for bacteriophage T7 RNA polymerase
   1201..1629    +  rep_origin     f1 ori (sequence partly withheld): f1 bacteriophage origin of replication; arrow indicates direction of (+) strand synthesis
   1682..1739    +  promoter       AmpR promoter (fragment): bla
   1748..2563    -  CDS            KanR: aminoglycoside phosphotransferase; aph(3')-Ia; confers resistance to kanamycin in bacteria or G418 (Geneticin®) in eukaryotes
   2685..3273    +  rep_origin     ori: high-copy-number ColE1/pMB1/pBR322/pUC origin of replication
   3459..3598    -  misc_feature   bom: basis of mobility region from pBR322
   3700..3891    -  CDS            rop: Rop protein, which maintains plasmids at low copy number; rop
   3908..4288    +  CDS            YPB1_ECOLX: Protein predicted: Swiss-Prot protein existence level 4. From Escherichia coli.
   4360..4651    -  CDS            TcR (fragment): tetracycline efflux protein; tet; confers resistance to tetracycline
   4666..4687    -  protein_bind   CAP binding site: CAP binding activates transcription in the presence of cAMP. E. coli catabolite activator protein
   4700..5782    -  CDS            lacI: lac repressor; lacI; The lac repressor binds to the lac operator to inhibit transcription in E. coli. This inhibition can be relieved by adding lactose or isopropyl-β-D-thiogalactopyranoside (IPTG).
   5783..5860    -  promoter       lacI promoter: lacI
   5868..6147    -  CDS            TcR (fragment): tetracycline efflux protein; tet; confers resistance to tetracycline
