>Addgene plasmid #180445 | pTCF6 HLA-A*24:02 | depositor full sequence | sequence record 357365 | pTCF6 HLA-A*24:02 sequence 6152 bps
AGATCTCGATCCCGCGAAATTAATACGACTCACTATAGGGGAATTGTGAGCGGATAACAATTCCCCTCTA
GAAATAATTTTGTTTAACTTTAAGAAGGAGATATACATATGGCTAGCGGTTCTCATTCTATGAGATATTT
CTCCACATCCGTGTCCCGGCCCGGCCGCGGGGAGCCCCGCTTCATCGCCGTGGGCTACGTGGACGACACG
CAGTTCGTGCGGTTCGACAGCGACGCCGCGAGCCAGAGGATGGAGCCGCGGGCGCCGTGGATAGAGCAGG
AGGGGCCGGAGTATTGGGACGAGGAGACAGGGAAAGTGAAGGCCCACTCACAGACTGACCGAGAGAACCT
GCGGATCGCGCTCCGCTACTACAACCAGAGCGAGGCCGGTTCTCACACCCTCCAGATGATGTTTGGCTGC
GACGTGGGGTCGGACGGGCGCTTCCTCCGCGGGTACCACCAGTACGCCTACGACGGCAAGGATTACATCG
CCCTGAAAGAGGACCTGCGCTCTTGGACCGCGGCGGACATGGCGGCTCAGATCACCAAGCGCAAGTGGGA
GGCGGCCCATGTGGCGGAGCAGCAGAGAGCCTACCTGGAGGGCACGTGCGTGGACGGGCTCCGCAGATAC
CTGGAGAACGGGAAGGAGACGCTGCAGCGCACGGACCCCCCCAAGACACATATGACCCACCACCCCATCT
CTGACCATGAGGCCACTCTGAGATGCTGGGCCCTGGGCTTCTACCCTGCGGAGATCACACTGACCTGGCA
GCGGGATGGGGAGGACCAGACCCAGGACACGGAGCTTGTGGAGACCAGGCCTGCAGGGGATGGAACCTTC
CAGAAGTGGGCAGCTGTGGTGGTACCTTCTGGAGAGGAGCAGAGATACACCTGCCATGTGCAGCATGAGG
GTCTGCCCAAGCCCCTCACCCTGAGATGGGAGCCATCTTCCCAGCCCGGATCCCTGCATCATATTCTGGA
TGCACAGAAAATGGTGTGGAATCATCGTTAAAAGCTTGCGGCCGCACTCGAGCACCACCACCACCACCAC
TGAGATCCGGCTGCTAACAAAGCCCGAAAGGAAGCTGAGTTGGCTGCTGCCACCGCTGAGCAATAACTAG
CATAACCCCTTGGGGCCTCTAAACGGGTCTTGAGGGGTTTTTTGCTGAAAGGAGGAACTATATCCGGATT
GGCGAATGGG
[124 nt withheld, positions 1201-1324]
C
[91 nt withheld, positions 1326-1416]
A
[49 nt withheld, positions 1418-1466]
CCTTTGACGTTGGAGTCCACGTTCTTT
[37 nt withheld, positions 1494-1530]
ACCCTATCTCGGTCTATTCTTTTGATTTATAAGGGATTTTGCCGATTTCGGCCTATTGGTTAAAAAATGA
GCTGATTTAACAAAAATTTAACGCGAATTTTAACAAAATATTAACGTTTACAATTTCAGGTGGCACTTTT
CGGGGAAATGTGCGCGGAACCCCTATTTGTTTATTTTTCTAAATACATTCAAATATGTATCCGCTCATGA
ATTAATTCTTAGAAAAACTCATCGAGCATCAAATGAAACTGCAATTTATTCATATCAGGATTATCAATAC
CATATTTTTGAAAAAGCCGTTTCTGTAATGAAGGAGAAAACTCACCGAGGCAGTTCCATAGGATGGCAAG
ATCCTGGTATCGGTCTGCGATTCCGACTCGTCCAACATCAATACAACCTATTAATTTCCCCTCGTCAAAA
ATAAGGTTATCAAGTGAGAAATCACCATGAGTGACGACTGAATCCGGTGAGAATGGCAAAAGTTTATGCA
TTTCTTTCCAGACTTGTTCAACAGGCCAGCCATTACGCTCGTCATCAAAATCACTCGCATCAACCAAACC
GTTATTCATTCGTGATTGCGCCTGAGCGAGACGAAATACGCGATCGCTGTTAAAAGGACAATTACAAACA
GGAATCGAATGCAACCGGCGCAGGAACACTGCCAGCGCATCAACAATATTTTCACCTGAATCAGGATATT
CTTCTAATACCTGGAATGCTGTTTTCCCGGGGATCGCAGTGGTGAGTAACCATGCATCATCAGGAGTACG
GATAAAATGCTTGATGGTCGGAAGAGGCATAAATTCCGTCAGCCAGTTTAGTCTGACCATCTCATCTGTA
ACATCATTGGCAACGCTACCTTTGCCATGTTTCAGAAACAACTCTGGCGCATCGGGCTTCCCATACAATC
GATAGATTGTCGCACCTGATTGCCCGACATTATCGCGAGCCCATTTATACCCATATAAATCAGCATCCAT
GTTGGAATTTAATCGCGGCCTAGAGCAAGACGTTTCCCGTTGAATATGGCTCATAACACCCCTTGTATTA
CTGTTTATGTAAGCAGACAGTTTTATTGTTCATGACCAAAATCCCTTAACGTGAGTTTTCGTTCCACTGA
GCGTCAGACCCCGTAGAAAAGATCAAAGGATCTTCTTGAGATCCTTTTTTTCTGCGCGTAATCTGCTGCT
TGCAAACAAAAAAACCACCGCTACCAGCGGTGGTTTGTTTGCCGGATCAAGAGCTACCAACTCTTTTTCC
GAAGGTAACTGGCTTCAGCAGAGCGCAGATACCAAATACTGTCCTTCTAGTGTAGCCGTAGTTAGGCCAC
CACTTCAAGAACTCTGTAGCACCGCCTACATACCTCGCTCTGCTAATCCTGTTACCAGTGGCTGCTGCCA
GTGGCGATAAGTCGTGTCTTACCGGGTTGGACTCAAGACGATAGTTACCGGATAAGGCGCAGCGGTCGGG
CTGAACGGGGGGTTCGTGCACACAGCCCAGCTTGGAGCGAACGACCTACACCGAACTGAGATACCTACAG
CGTGAGCTATGAGAAAGCGCCACGCTTCCCGAAGGGAGAAAGGCGGACAGGTATCCGGTAAGCGGCAGGG
TCGGAACAGGAGAGCGCACGAGGGAGCTTCCAGGGGGAAACGCCTGGTATCTTTATAGTCCTGTCGGGTT
TCGCCACCTCTGACTTGAGCGTCGATTTTTGTGATGCTCGTCAGGGGGGCGGAGCCTATGGAAAAACGCC
AGCAACGCGGCCTTTTTACGGTTCCTGGCCTTTTGCTGGCCTTTTGCTCACATGTTCTTTCCTGCGTTAT
CCCCTGATTCTGTGGATAACCGTATTACCGCCTTTGAGTGAGCTGATACCGCTCGCCGCAGCCGAACGAC
CGAGCGCAGCGAGTCAGTGAGCGAGGAAGCGGAAGAGCGCCTGATGCGGTATTTTCTCCTTACGCATCTG
TGCGGTATTTCACACCGCATATATGGTGCACTCTCAGTACAATCTGCTCTGATGCCGCATAGTTAAGCCA
GTATACACTCCGCTATCGCTACGTGACTGGGTCATGGCTGCGCCCCGACACCCGCCAACACCCGCTGACG
CGCCCTGACGGGCTTGTCTGCTCCCGGCATCCGCTTACAGACAAGCTGTGACCGTCTCCGGGAGCTGCAT
GTGTCAGAGGTTTTCACCGTCATCACCGAAACGCGCGAGGCAGCTGCGGTAAAGCTCATCAGCGTGGTCG
TGAAGCGATTCACAGATGTCTGCCTGTTCATCCGCGTCCAGCTCGTTGAGTTTCTCCAGAAGCGTTAATG
TCTGGCTTCTGATAAAGCGGGCCATGTTAAGGGCGGTTTTTTCCTGTTTGGTCACTGATGCCTCCGTGTA
AGGGGGATTTCTGTTCATGGGGGTAATGATACCGATGAAACGAGAGAGGATGCTCACGATACGGGTTACT
GATGATGAACATGCCCGGTTACTGGAACGTTGTGAGGGTAAACAACTGGCGGTATGGATGCGGCGGGACC
AGAGAAAAATCACTCAGGGTCAATGCCAGCGCTTCGTTAATACAGATGTAGGTGTTCCACAGGGTAGCCA
GCAGCATCCTGCGATGCAGATCCGGAACATAATGGTGCAGGGCGCTGACTTCCGCGTTTCCAGACTTTAC
GAAACACGGAAACCGAAGACCATTCATGTTGTTGCTCAGGTCGCAGACGTTTTGCAGCAGCAGTCGCTTC
ACGTTCGCTCGCGTATCGGTGATTCATTCTGCTAACCAGTAAGGCAACCCCGCCAGCCTAGCCGGGTCCT
CAACGACAGGAGCACGATCATGCGCACCCGTGGGGCCGCCATGCCGGCGATAATGGCCTGCTTCTCGCCG
AAACGTTTGGTGGCGGGACCAGTGACGAAGGCTTGAGCGAGGGCGTGCAAGATTCCGAATACCGCAAGCG
ACAGGCCGATCATCGTCGCGCTCCAGCGAAAGCGGTCCTCGCCGAAAATGACCCAGAGCGCTGCCGGCAC
CTGTCCTACGAGTTGCATGATAAAGAAGACAGTCATAAGTGCGGCGACGATAGTCATGCCCCGCGCCCAC
CGGAAGGAGCTGACTGGGTTGAAGGCTCTCAAGGGCATCGGTCGAGATCCCGGTGCCTAATGAGTGAGCT
AACTTACATTAATTGCGTTGCGCTCACTGCCCGCTTTCCAGTCGGGAAACCTGTCGTGCCAGCTGCATTA
ATGAATCGGCCAACGCGCGGGGAGAGGCGGTTTGCGTATTGGGCGCCAGGGTGGTTTTTCTTTTCACCAG
TGAGACGGGCAACAGCTGATTGCCCTTCACCGCCTGGCCCTGAGAGAGTTGCAGCAAGCGGTCCACGCTG
GTTTGCCCCAGCAGGCGAAAATCCTGTTTGATGGTGGTTAACGGCGGGATATAACATGAGCTGTCTTCGG
TATCGTCGTATCCCACTACCGAGATATCCGCACCAACGCGCAGCCCGGACTCGGTAATGGCGCGCATTGC
GCCCAGCGCCATCTGATCGTTGGCAACCAGCATCGCAGTGGGAACGATGCCCTCATTCAGCATTTGCATG
GTTTGTTGAAAACCGGACATGGCACTCCAGTCGCCTTCCCGTTCCGCTATCGGCTGAATTTGATTGCGAG
TGAGATATTTATGCCAGCCAGCCAGACGCAGACGCGCCGAGACAGAACTTAATGGGCCCGCTAACAGCGC
GATTTGCTGGTGACCCAATGCGACCAGATGCTCCACGCCCAGTCGCGTACCGTCTTCATGGGAGAAAATA
ATACTGTTGATGGGTGTCTGGTCAGAGACATCAAGAAATAACGCCGGAACATTAGTGCAGGCAGCTTCCA
CAGCAATGGCATCCTGGTCATCCAGCGGATAGTTAATGATCAGCCCACTGACGCGTTGCGCGAGAAGATT
GTGCACCGCCGCTTTACAGGCTTCGACGCCGCTTCGTTCTACCATCGACACCACCACGCTGGCACCCAGT
TGATCGGCGCGAGATTTAATCGCCGCGACAATTTGCGACGGCGCGTGCAGGGCCAGACTGGAGGTGGCAA
CGCCAATCAGCAACGACTGTTTGCCCGCCAGTTGTTGTGCCACGCGGTTGGGAATGTAATTCAGCTCCGC
CATCGCCGCTTCCACTTTTTCCCGCGTTTTCGCAGAAACGTGGCTGGCCTGGTTCACCACGCGGGAAACG
GTCTGATAAGAGACACCGGCATACTCTGCGACATCGTATAACGTTACTGGTTTCACATTCACCACCCTGA
ATTGACTCTCTTCCGGGCGCTATCATGCCATACCGCGAAAGGTTTTGCGCCATTCGATGGTGTCCGGGAT
CTCGACGCTCTCCCTTATGCGACTCCTGCATTAGGAAGCAGCCCAGTAGTAGGTTGAGGCCGTTGAGCAC
CGCCGCCGCAAGGAATGGTGCATGCAAGGAGATGGCGCCCAACAGTCCCCCGGCCACGGGGCCTGCCACC
ATACCCACGCCGAAACAAGCGCTCATGAGCCCGAAGTGGCGAGCCCGATCTTCCCCATCGGTGATGTCGG
CGATATAGGCGCCAGCAACCGCACCTGTGGCGCCGGTGATGCCGGCCACGATGCGTCCGGCGTAGAGGAT
CG
Features (pLannotate 1.2.2; 19 found; start..end, strand, type, name):
     21..39      +  promoter       T7 promoter: promoter for bacteriophage T7 RNA polymerase
     40..64      +  protein_bind   lac operator: The lac repressor binds to the lac operator to inhibit transcription in E. coli. This inhibition can be relieved by adding lactose or isopropyl-β-D-thiogalactopyranoside (IPTG). lac repressor encoded by lacI
     79..101     +  RBS            RBS: efficient ribosome binding site from bacteriophage T7 gene 10 (Olins and Rangwala, 1989)
    115..957     +  CDS            HLA-A (fragment): HLAA_HUMAN - Also known as HLAA. Experimental evidence at protein level: Swiss-Prot protein existence level 1. Allele A*74:01: Presents immunodominant HIV-1 epitopes derived from gag-pol (GQMVHQAISPR, QIYPGIKVR) and rev (RQIHSISER), carrying an aliphatic residue at position 2 and Arg anchor residue at the C-terminus. May contribute to viral load control in chronic HIV-1 infection. From Homo sapiens (Human).
   1033..1050    +  CDS            9xHis (fragment): 9xHis affinity tag
   1060..1109    +  CDS            SET1 (fragment): solubility-enhancement tag derived from T7 phage gene 10B
   1117..1164    +  terminator     T7 terminator: transcription terminator for bacteriophage T7 RNA polymerase
   1201..1656    +  rep_origin     f1 ori (sequence partly withheld): f1 bacteriophage origin of replication; arrow indicates direction of (+) strand synthesis
   1683..1740    +  promoter       AmpR promoter (fragment): bla
   1749..2564    -  CDS            KanR: aminoglycoside phosphotransferase; aph(3')-Ia; confers resistance to kanamycin in bacteria or G418 (Geneticin®) in eukaryotes
   2686..3274    +  rep_origin     ori: high-copy-number ColE1/pMB1/pBR322/pUC origin of replication
   3460..3602    -  misc_feature   bom: basis of mobility region from pBR322
   3704..3895    -  CDS            rop: Rop protein, which maintains plasmids at low copy number; rop
   3912..4292    +  CDS            YPB1_ECOLX: Protein predicted: Swiss-Prot protein existence level 4. From Escherichia coli.
   4364..4655    -  CDS            TcR (fragment): tetracycline efflux protein; tet; confers resistance to tetracycline
   4670..4691    -  protein_bind   CAP binding site: CAP binding activates transcription in the presence of cAMP. E. coli catabolite activator protein
   4704..5786    -  CDS            lacI: lac repressor; lacI; The lac repressor binds to the lac operator to inhibit transcription in E. coli. This inhibition can be relieved by adding lactose or isopropyl-β-D-thiogalactopyranoside (IPTG).
   5787..5864    -  promoter       lacI promoter: lacI
   5872..6151    -  CDS            TcR (fragment): tetracycline efflux protein; tet; confers resistance to tetracycline
