[The description below was written by a language model from this plasmid's Addgene catalogue record and pLannotate feature annotations shown in this document.]
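Description:
pTCF6 HLA-A*24:02 is a bacterial expression plasmid built on the Novagen pET24a+ backbone for producing a soluble form of the human class I MHC heavy chain HLA-A*24:02 in E. coli. It is selected with kanamycin through the aph(3')-Ia KanR gene and replicates from a pBR322-type ColE1 origin accompanied by the bom region and the rop gene, consistent with its listing as low copy. An f1 origin is also present, and the short tetracycline-resistance and AmpR promoter fragments in the annotation appear to be backbone remnants rather than functional markers.

The insert sits in a standard T7lac cassette: a T7 promoter followed by a lac operator and the T7 gene 10 ribosome binding site, with a T7 terminator downstream and a plasmid-borne lacI gene supplying repressor. Transcription therefore depends on a host providing T7 RNA polymerase, such as the BL21(DE3) strain the depositor recommends, and is induced with IPTG. The annotated HLA-A fragment of roughly 840 bp corresponds to a truncated heavy chain. According to the record, the transmembrane domain has been replaced by an enzymatic biotinylation site, the C-terminal BSP41 tag, which the automated annotation does not call out. A short His-tag fragment and a T7 gene 10-derived segment are annotated downstream, but the record does not state whether they are translated as part of the product.

The two sequence records, one from the depositor and one from repository sequencing, differ by only a few nucleotides and share the same feature layout. The depositor indicates that the expressed protein is purified and used to visualise antigen-specific T cells, and site-specific biotinylation would suit assembly into multimeric MHC staining reagents.
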