Addgene plasmid #180445: pTCF6 HLA-A*24:02
Purpose: E. coli expression of soluble MHC protein
Depositing lab: John Altman. Depositing organization: Emory University.
Backbone
  Vector backbone: pET24a+
  Backbone manufacturer: Novagen
  Vector type: Bacterial Expression
Growth in bacteria
  Bacterial resistance: Kanamycin, 50 μg/mL
  Growth temperature: 37°C
  Growth strain: DH5alpha
  Copy number: Low Copy
Gene/Insert
  Gene/Insert name: HLA-A*24:02
  Species: H. sapiens (human)
  Mutation: Replacement of transmembrane domain with enzymatic biotinylation site
  Tag / fusion protein: BSP41 (C terminal on insert)
  Cloning method: Restriction Enzyme; 5′ cloning site Unknown (unknown if destroyed)
Terms and licenses: Academic/Nonprofit Terms; Industry Terms: Not Available to Industry
Depositor comments: https://www.ebi.ac.uk/ipd/imgt/hla/alleles/allele/?accession=HLA00050 provides allele sequence data. For detailed protocols of expression, purification and use to visualize antigen-specific T cells, please refer to Altman and Davis (2016) Curr. Protoc. Immunol. doi.org/10.1002/cpim.14. We recommend the E. coli BL21(DE3) strain for expression.
How to cite: pTCF6 HLA-A*24:02 was a gift from John Altman (Addgene plasmid # 180445 ; http://n2t.net/addgene:180445 ; RRID:Addgene_180445)
